Addgene plasmid #37930: MSCV-N BDLF4
Depositing lab: Karl Munger. Depositing organization: Brigham and Women's Hospital. Publication: Interpreting cancer genomes using systematic host network perturbations by tumour virus proteins. Rozenblatt-Rosen O, Deo RC, Padi M, Adelmant G, Calderwood MA, Rolland T, Grace M, Dricot A, Askenazi M, Tavares M, Pevzner SJ, Abderazzaq F, Byrdsong D, Carvunis AR, Chen AA, Cheng J, Correll M, Duarte M, Fan C, Feltkamp MC, Ficarro SB, Franchi R, Garg BK, Gulbahce N, Hao T, Holthaus AM, James R, Korkhin A, Litovchick L, Mar JC, Pak TR, Rabello S, Rubio R, Shen Y, Singh S, Spangle JM, Tasan M, Wanamaker S, Webber JT, Roecklein-Canfield J, Johannsen E, Barabasi AL, Beroukhim R, Kieff E, Cusick ME, Hill DE, Munger K, Marto JA, Quackenbush J, Roth FP, DeCaprio JA, Vidal M. Nature. 2012 Jul 26;487(7408):491-5. 10.1038/nature11288 PubMed 22810586.
Backbone
  Vector backbone: MSCV-N FLAGHA
  Backbone size w/o insert (bp): 8162
  Total vector size (bp): 7337
  Vector type: Mammalian Expression, Retroviral
  Selectable markers: Puromycin
Growth in bacteria
  Bacterial resistance: Ampicillin, 100 μg/mL
  Growth temperature: 37°C
  Growth strain: DH5alpha
  Copy number: Low Copy
Gene/Insert
  Gene/Insert name: BDLF4
  Species: H. Herpesvirus 4 (EBV)
  Insert size (bp): 675
  GenBank ID: YP_401693.1
  Entrez Gene: BDLF4 (a.k.a. HHV4_BDLF4)
  Promoter: PKG
  Tag / fusion protein: Flag (N terminal on backbone); HA (N terminal on backbone)
  Cloning method: Gateway Cloning
  Sequencing primers: 5′ LXSN 5'; 3′ MSCV-N seq. rev
Resource information
  A portion of this plasmid was derived from a plasmid made by: E. Kieff lab
Terms and licenses: Academic/Nonprofit Terms; Industry Terms: Not Available to Industry
Depositor comments: Note that the Gateway cloning reaction has left several vector-based nucleotides in frame with the 3' end of the insert, leaving additional amino acid residues [PTFLYKVVR] fused to the C-terminus of translated protein.
How to cite: MSCV-N BDLF4 was a gift from Karl Munger (Addgene plasmid # 37930 ; http://n2t.net/addgene:37930 ; RRID:Addgene_37930)
