[The description below was written by a language model from this plasmid's Addgene catalogue record.]
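Description:
MSCV-N BDLF4 is a murine stem cell virus (MSCV)-based retroviral vector for expression of the Epstein-Barr virus (human herpesvirus 4) open reading frame BDLF4 in mammalian cells. It is built on the MSCV-N FLAGHA backbone, a Gateway destination vector that supplies tandem FLAG and HA epitope tags at the N terminus of the inserted coding sequence. The 675 bp BDLF4 ORF was introduced by Gateway recombination, and the source clone derives in part from another laboratory's EBV material. The depositor notes that the recombination junction leaves a few vector-derived codons in frame at the 3' end of the insert, so the translated protein carries a short stretch of extra residues at its C terminus in addition to the N-terminal tags.

The plasmid is maintained in E. coli under ampicillin selection and is listed as low copy. Transduced or transfected mammalian cells are selected with puromycin. The record lists the promoter as "PKG", probably meaning PGK. It does not say whether this element drives the insert or the puromycin marker, and no feature table is available to resolve this. In MSCV-type vectors generally, the viral LTR transcribes the gene of interest and an internal PGK promoter drives the resistance gene. The listed total size (7337 bp) is smaller than the empty backbone (8162 bp), which is consistent with the Gateway cassette being replaced by a shorter insert.

The construct belongs to a collection of tagged tumour virus ORFs made to study systematically how viral proteins perturb host cell networks. The dual FLAG-HA tag suits stable expression followed by tandem affinity purification and identification of host interaction partners.
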