>Addgene plasmid #37930 | MSCV-N BDLF4 | depositor partial sequence | sequence record 47665 | Tag and insert
ATGGACTACAAGGATGACGATGACAAGCTCGATGGAGGATACCCATACGATGTTCCAGATTACGCTGCTC
GAGGTTATCAAACAAGTTTGTACAAAAAAGTTGGCATGTCAGACCAAGGCCGATTGAGCCTCCCGCGGGG
GGAGGGGGGCACGGATGAGCCCAATCCTCGCCACCTGTGCTCGTATAGTAAGCTGGAGTTCCATCTCCCG
TTACCTGAGAGCATGGCCTCCGTGTTTGCCTGCTGGGGCTGTGGCGAGTACCACGTATGTGATGGATCCA
GCGAGTGCACCCTGATTGAGACCCATGAGGGAGTGGTGTGCGCCCTTACAGGCAACTACATG
