>Addgene plasmid #37930 | MSCV-N BDLF4 | addgene partial sequence | sequence record 50643 | pLXSN-5
CTCACTCCTTCTCTAGGCGCCGGAATTAGATCTGCCACCATGGACTACAAGGATGACGATGACAAGCTCG
ATGGAGGATACCCATACGATGTTCCAGATTACGCTGCTCGAGGTTATCAAACAAGTTTGTACAAAAAAGT
TGGCATGTCAGACCAAGGCCGATTGAGCCTCCCGCGGGGGGAGGGGGGCACGGATGAGCCCAATCCTCGC
CACCTGTGCTCGTATAGTAAGCTGGAGTTCCATCTCCCGTTACCTGAGAGCATGGCCTCCGTGTTTGCCT
GCTGGGGCTGTGGCGAGTACCACGTATGTGATGGATCCAGCGAGTGCACCCTGATTGAGACCCATGAGGG
AGTGGTGTGCGCCCTTACAGGCAACTACATGGGGCCGCATTTCCAGCCGGCGCTGAGGCCCTGGACCGAG
ATCCGACAAGACACACAGGACCAGCGGGACAAGTGGGAGCCTGAACAAGTCCAGGGCCTGGTTAAGACTG
TGGTCAATCACCTCTATCACTACTTTCTGAATGAGAATGTCATCTCCGGGGTCAGCGAGGCCCTCTTTGA
TCAGGAGGGGGCGCTGAGGCCTCACATCCCGGCCCTGGTTTCCTTTGTGTTCCCTTGCTGCCTGATGCTG
TTTAGGGGGGCCTCCTCCGAGA
